Addgene plasmid #224587: pBbA6c_PsulA_sfGFP
Purpose: SOS response reporter
Depositing lab: Ophelia Venturelli. Depositing organization: University of Wisconsin, Madison. Publication: Efficient plasmid transfer via natural competence in a microbial co-culture. Cheng YY, Zhou Z, Papadopoulos JM, Zuke JD, Falbel TG, Anantharaman K, Burton BM, Venturelli OS. Mol Syst Biol. 2023 Mar 9;19(3):e11406. doi: 10.15252/msb.202211406. Epub 2023 Jan 30. PubMed 36714980.
Backbone
  Vector backbone: p15A
  Vector type: Bacterial Expression, Synthetic Biology
Growth in bacteria
  Bacterial resistance: Chloramphenicol, 25 μg/mL
  Growth temperature: 37°C
  Growth strain: DH5alpha
  Copy number: High Copy
Gene/Insert
  Gene/Insert name: sfGFP
  Species: Synthetic
  Promoter: PsulA
  Cloning method: Gibson Cloning
  Sequencing primers: 5′ GGATCTCGACGCTCTCCCTTATGC; 3′ AAGCGGAATATATCCCTAGGTATAAACGCAGAAAGGCCCACC
Terms and licenses: Academic/Nonprofit Terms; Industry Terms: Not Available to Industry
How to cite: pBbA6c_PsulA_sfGFP was a gift from Ophelia Venturelli (Addgene plasmid # 224587 ; http://n2t.net/addgene:224587 ; RRID:Addgene_224587)
