[The description below was written by a language model from this plasmid's Addgene catalogue record and pLannotate feature annotations shown in this document.]
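Description:
pBbA6c_PsulA_sfGFP is a 4,155 nt bacterial expression and synthetic-biology plasmid that serves as a fluorescent reporter of the SOS DNA-damage response. It replicates from a p15A origin, which is compatible with ColE1-type plasmids and so allows the reporter to be carried alongside a second plasmid. The catalogue entry lists the plasmid as high copy, whereas the feature annotation describes p15A as a medium-copy origin. Selection is by chloramphenicol, through a cat gene driven by its own promoter and followed by the lambda t0 terminator. A short fragment annotated as RSF ori lies next to the p15A origin and is probably just a homology match rather than a second functional origin.

The payload is a synthetic superfolder GFP coding sequence, a robustly folding GFP variant, placed by Gibson assembly under the PsulA promoter named in the catalogue. The promoter itself is not annotated in the feature table, but would sit in the short unannotated stretch just upstream of sfGFP. In E. coli, sulA is a classic LexA-repressed SOS gene, so DNA damage that triggers RecA-mediated LexA cleavage should derepress the promoter and raise fluorescence. Transcription ends at tandem rrnB T1 and T7Te terminators, which insulate the cassette from the origin. The backbone also retains a lacI gene with its promoter, a CAP binding site and a partial tetracycline-resistance fragment, all oriented away from the reporter. No lac operator is annotated, so these appear to be remnants of the parental vector rather than regulators of sfGFP. The associated work concerns plasmid transfer by natural competence in a microbial co-culture.
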