Features (pLannotate 1.2.2; 12 found; start..end, strand, type, name):
     15..36      -  protein_bind   CAP binding site: CAP binding activates transcription in the presence of cAMP. E. coli catabolite activator protein
     49..1131    -  CDS            lacI: lac repressor; lacI; The lac repressor binds to the lac operator to inhibit transcription in E. coli. This inhibition can be relieved by adding lactose or isopropyl-β-D-thiogalactopyranoside (IPTG).
   1132..1209    -  promoter       lacI promoter: lacI
   1217..1496    -  CDS            TcR (fragment): tetracycline efflux protein; tet; confers resistance to tetracycline
   1571..2284    +  CDS            superfolder GFP: GFP variant that folds robustly even when fused to poorly folded proteins (Pédelacq et al., 2006)
   2320..2391    +  terminator     rrnB T1 terminator: transcription terminator T1 from the E. coli rrnB gene
   2407..2434    +  terminator     T7Te terminator: phage T7 early transcription terminator
   2453..2508    -  rep_origin     RSF ori (fragment): Plasmids containing the RSF 1030 origin of replication can be propagated in E. coli cells that contain additional plasmids with compatible origins.
   2596..3141    -  rep_origin     p15A ori: Plasmids containing the medium-copy-number p15A origin of replication can be propagated in E. coli cells that contain a second plasmid with the ColE1 origin.
   3255..3349    -  terminator     lambda t0 terminator: transcription terminator from phage lambda
   3373..4029    -  CDS            cat: CAT_ECOLX - Experimental evidence at protein level: Swiss-Prot protein existence level 1. This enzyme is an effector of chloramphenicol resistance in bacteria. From Escherichia coli. This protein is used as a marker in many commonly used cloning vectors, such as pACYC184.
   4030..4132    -  promoter       cat promoter: promoter of the E. coli cat gene encoding chloramphenicol acetyltransferase
>Addgene plasmid #224587 | pBbA6c_PsulA_sfGFP | addgene full sequence | sequence record 449618 | Addgene Long Read Sequencing Result
GACGTCGGTGCCTAATGAGTGAGCTAACTTACATTAATTGCGTTGCGCTCACTGCCCGCTTTCCAGTCGG
GAAACCTGTCGTGCCAGCTGCATTAATGAATCGGCCAACGCGCGGGGAGAGGCGGTTTGCGTATTGGGCG
CCAGGGTGGTTTTTCTTTTCACCAGTGAGACGGGCAACAGCTGATTGCCCTTCACCGCCTGGCCCTGAGA
GAGTTGCAGCAAGCGGTCCACGCTGGTTTGCCCCAGCAGGCGAAAATCCTGTTTGATGGTGGTTAACGGC
GGGATATAACATGAGCTGTCTTCGGTATCGTCGTATCCCACTACCGAGATGTCCGCACCAACGCGCAGCC
CGGACTCGGTAATGGCGCGCATTGCGCCCAGCGCCATCTGATCGTTGGCAACCAGCATCGCAGTGGGAAC
GATGCCCTCATTCAGCATTTGCATGGTTTGTTGAAAACCGGACATGGCACTCCAGTCGCCTTCCCGTTCC
GCTATCGGCTGAATTTGATTGCGAGTGAGATATTTATGCCAGCCAGCCAGACGCAGACGCGCCGAGACAG
AACTTAATGGGCCCGCTAACAGCGCGATTTGCTGGTGACCCAATGCGACCAGATGCTCCACGCCCAGTCG
CGTACCGTCTTCATGGGAGAAAATAATACTGTTGATGGGTGTCTGGTCAGAGACATCAAGAAATAACGCC
GGAACATTAGTGCAGGCAGCTTCCACAGCAATGGCATCCTGGTCATCCAGCGGATAGTTAATGATCAGCC
CACTGACGCGTTGCGCGAGAAGATTGTGCACCGCCGCTTTACAGGCTTCGACGCCGCTTCGTTCTACCAT
CGACACCACCACGCTGGCACCCAGTTGATCGGCGCGAGATTTAATCGCCGCGACAATTTGCGACGGCGCG
TGCAGGGCCAGACTGGAGGTGGCAACGCCAATCAGCAACGACTGTTTGCCCGCCAGTTGTTGTGCCACGC
GGTTGGGAATGTAATTCAGCTCCGCCATCGCCGCTTCCACTTTTTCCCGCGTTTTCGCAGAAACGTGGCT
GGCCTGGTTCACCACGCGGGAAACGGTCTGATAAGAGACACCGGCATACTCTGCGACATCGTATAACGTT
ACTGGTTTCACATTCACCACCCTGAATTGACTCTCTTCCGGGCGCTATCATGCCATACCGCGAAAGGTTT
TGCGCCATTCGATGGTGTCCGGGATCTCGACGCTCTCCCTTATGCGACTCCTGCATTAGGAAGCAGCCCA
GTAGTAGGTTGAGGCCGTTGAGCACCGCCGCCGCAAGGAATGGTGCATGCAAGGAGATGGCGCCCAACAG
TCCCCCGGCCACGGGGCCTGCCACCATACCCACGCCGAAACAAGCGCTCATGAGCCCGAAGTGGCGAGCC
CGATCTTCCCCATCGGTGATGTCGGCGATATAGGCGCCAGCAACCGCACCTGTGGCGCCGGTGATGCCGG
CCACGATGCGTCCGGCGTAGAGGATCGAGAAAGGGTTGATCTTTGTTGTCACTGGATGTACTGTACATCC
ATACAGTAACTCACAGGGGCTGGATTGATTATGCGTAAAGGCGAAGAGCTGTTCACTGGTGTCGTCCCTA
TTCTGGTGGAACTGGATGGTGATGTCAACGGTCATAAGTTTTCCGTGCGTGGCGAGGGTGAAGGTGACGC
AACTAATGGTAAACTGACGCTGAAGTTCATCTGTACTACTGGTAAACTGCCGGTACCTTGGCCGACTCTG
GTAACGACGCTGACTTATGGTGTTCAGTGCTTTGCTCGTTATCCGGACCATATGAAGCAGCATGACTTCT
TCAAGTCCGCCATGCCGGAAGGCTATGTGCAGGAACGCACGATTTCCTTTAAGGATGACGGCACGTACAA
AACGCGTGCGGAAGTGAAATTTGAAGGCGATACCCTGGTAAACCGCATTGAGCTGAAAGGCATTGACTTT
AAAGAAGACGGCAATATCCTGGGCCATAAGCTGGAATACAATTTTAACAGCCACAATGTTTACATCACCG
CCGATAAACAAAAAAATGGCATTAAAGCGAATTTTAAAATTCGCCACAACGTGGAGGATGGCAGCGTGCA
GCTGGCTGATCACTACCAGCAAAACACTCCAATCGGTGATGGTCCTGTTCTGCTGCCAGACAATCACTAT
CTGAGCACGCAAAGCGTTCTGTCTAAAGATCCGAACGAGAAACGCGATCATATGGTTCTGCTGGAGTTCG
TAACCGCAGCGGGCATCACGCATGGTATGGATGAACTGTACAAATGAGGATCCAAACTCGAGTAAGGATC
TCCAGGCATCAAATAAAACGAAAGGCTCAGTCGAAAGACTGGGCCTTTCGTTTTATCTGTTGTTTGTCGG
TGAACGCTCTCTACTAGAGTCACACTGGCTCACCTTCGGGTGGGCCTTTCTGCGTTTATACCTAGGGATA
TATTCCGCTTCCTCGCTCACTGACTCGCTACGCTCGGTCGTTCGACTGCGGCGAGCGGAAATGGCTTACG
AACGGGGCGGAGATTTCCTGGAAGATGCCAGGAAGATACTTAACAGGGAAGTGAGAGGGCCGCGGCAAAG
CCGTTTTTCCATAGGCTCCGCCCCCCTGACAAGCATCACGAAATCTGACGCTCAAATCAGTGGTGGCGAA
ACCCGACAGGACTATAAAGATACCAGGCGTTTCCCCCTGGCGGCTCCCTCGTGCGCTCTCCTGTTCCTGC
CTTTCGGTTTACCGGTGTCATTCCGCTGTTATGGCCGCGTTTGTCTCATTCCACGCCTGACACTCAGTTC
CGGGTAGGCAGTTCGCTCCAAGCTGGACTGTATGCACGAACCCCCCGTTCAGTCCGACCGCTGCGCCTTA
TCCGGTAACTATCGTCTTGAGTCCAACCCGGAAAGACATGCAAAAGCACCACTGGCAGCAGCCACTGGTA
ATTGATTTAGAGGAGTTAGTCTTGAAGTCATGCGCCGGTTAAGGCTAAACTGAAAGGACAAGTTTTGGTG
ACTGCGCTCCTCCAAGCCAGTTACCTCGGTTCAAAGAGTTGGTAGCTCAGAGAACCTTCGAAAAACCGCC
CTGCAAGGCGGTTTTTTCGTTTTCAGAGCAAGAGATTACGCGCAGACCAAAACGATCTCAAGAAGATCAT
CTTATTAATCAGATAAAATATTTCTAGATTTCAGTGCAATTTATCTCTTCAAATGTAGCACCTGAAGTCA
GCCCCATACGATATAAGTTGTTACTAGTGCTTGGATTCTCACCAATAAAAAACGCCCGGCGGCAACCGAG
CGTTCTGAACAAATCCAGATGGAGTTCTGAGGTCATTACTGGATCTATCAACAGGAGTCCAAGCGAGCTC
GATATCAAATTACGCCCCGCCCTGCCACTCATCGCAGTACTGTTGTAATTCATTAAGCATTCTGCCGACA
TGGAAGCCATCACAAACGGCATGATGAACCTGAATCGCCAGCGGCATCAGCACCTTGTCGCCTTGCGTAT
AATATTTGCCCATGGTGAAAACGGGGGCGAAGAAGTTGTCCATATTGGCCACGTTTAAATCAAAACTGGT
GAAACTCACCCAGGGATTGGCTGAGACGAAAAACATATTCTCAATAAACCCTTTAGGGAAATAGGCCAGG
TTTTCACCGTAACACGCCACATCTTGCGAATATATGTGTAGAAACTGCCGGAAATCGTCGTGGTATTCAC
TCCAGAGCGATGAAAACGTTTCAGTTTGCTCATGGAAAACGGTGTAACAAGGGTGAACACTATCCCATAT
CACCAGCTCACCGTCTTTCATTGCCATACGAAATTCCGGATGAGCATTCATCAGGCGGGCAAGAATGTGA
ATAAAGGCCGGATAAAACTTGTGCTTATTTTTCTTTACGGTCTTTAAAAAGGCCGTAATATCCAGCTGAA
CGGTCTGGTTATAGGTACATTGAGCAACTGACTGAAATGCCTCAAAATGTTCTTTACGATGCCATTGGGA
TATATCAACGGTGGTATATCCAGTGATTTTTTTCTCCATTTTAGCTTCCTTAGCTCCTGAAAATCTCGAT
AACTCAAAAAATACGCCCGGTAGTGATCTTATTTCATTATGGTGAAAGTTGGAACCTCTTACGTGCCGAT
CAACGTCTCATTTTCGCCAGATATC
